Addgene plasmid #116631: pHAGE-PTEN-R130Q
Purpose: Lentiviral expression of PTEN R130Q
Depositing lab: Gordon Mills & Kenneth Scott. Depositing organization: Baylor College of Medicine. Publication: Systematic Functional Annotation of Somatic Mutations in Cancer. Ng PK, Li J, Jeong KJ, Shao S, Chen H, Tsang YH, Sengupta S, Wang Z, Bhavana VH, Tran R, Soewito S, Minussi DC, Moreno D, Kong K, Dogruluk T, Lu H, Gao J, Tokheim C, Zhou DC, Johnson AM, Zeng J, Ip CKM, Ju Z, Wester M, Yu S, Li Y, Vellano CP, Schultz N, Karchin R, Ding L, Lu Y, Cheung LWT, Chen K, Shaw KR, Meric-Bernstam F, Scott KL, Yi S, Sahni N, Liang H, Mills GB. Cancer Cell. 2018 Mar 12;33(3):450-462.e10. doi: 10.1016/j.ccell.2018.01.021. PubMed 29533785.
Backbone
  Vector backbone: pHAGE
  Vector type: Lentiviral
Growth in bacteria
  Bacterial resistance: Ampicillin, 100 μg/mL
  Growth temperature: 37°C
  Growth strain: Stbl3
  Copy number: High Copy
Gene/Insert
  Gene/Insert name: PTEN
  Species: H. sapiens (human)
  Mutation: R130Q
  Entrez Gene: PTEN (a.k.a. 10q23del, BZS, CWS1, DEC, GLM2, MHAM, MMAC1, PTEN1, PTENbeta, TEP1)
  Cloning method: Gateway Cloning
Terms and licenses: Academic/Nonprofit Terms; Industry Terms: Not Available to Industry
How to cite: pHAGE-PTEN-R130Q was a gift from Gordon Mills & Kenneth Scott (Addgene plasmid # 116631 ; http://n2t.net/addgene:116631 ; RRID:Addgene_116631)
