[The description below was written by a language model from this plasmid's Addgene catalogue record and pLannotate feature annotations shown in this document.]
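Description:
pHAGE-PTEN-R130Q is an HIV-1-based lentiviral expression plasmid of about 9.6 kb, built on the pHAGE backbone, that delivers a mutant allele of the human tumour suppressor PTEN carrying the R130Q substitution. It is propagated in E. coli through a high-copy ColE1/pUC-type origin and selected with ampicillin via the β-lactamase gene. The annotated backbone also contains short lac-region and SV40 remnants that appear to be cloning leftovers.

The viral portion runs from a truncated 5' LTR through the Ψ packaging signal (overlapping a gag fragment), the Rev response element and the cPPT/CTS to a ΔU3 self-inactivating 3' LTR. These elements support Rev-dependent export and packaging of the genomic RNA and efficient nuclear import. After integration, the viral LTR promoter is left inactive. Packaging functions are not encoded on the plasmid and must be supplied in trans.

Inside this frame, the strong constitutive EF-1α promoter drives the PTEN open reading frame, which sits between attB1 and attB2 sites left by Gateway recombination. A V5 epitope tag sequence lies downstream of attB2, but the record does not say whether the PTEN reading frame continues into it. An EMCV IRES then allows translation of puromycin N-acetyltransferase from the same transcript, so transduced mammalian cells can be selected with puromycin. A WPRE before the 3' LTR enhances transcript expression.

The stated purpose is lentiviral expression of PTEN R130Q. The construct comes from a systematic effort to annotate the functional effects of somatic cancer mutations.
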