Features (pLannotate 1.2.2; 27 found; start..end, strand, type, name):
    377..634     +  LTR            5' LTR (truncated): truncated 5' long terminal repeat (LTR) from HIV-1
    681..806     +  misc_feature   HIV-1 Ψ: packaging signal of human immunodeficiency virus type 1
    790..1128    +  CDS            HIV-1 gag (fragment): gag protein from human immunodeficiency virus 1; gag
   1303..1536    +  misc_feature   RRE: The Rev response element (RRE) of HIV-1 allows for Rev-dependent mRNA export from the nucleus to the cytoplasm.
   1913..2013    +  CDS            Rev (fragment): human immunodeficiency virus 1 (HIV-1) Rev protein; rev; enhances nuclear export of unspliced and incompletely spliced viral mRNAs
   2058..2175    +  misc_feature   cPPT/CTS: central polypurine tract and central termination sequence of HIV-1
   2223..3401    +  promoter       EF-1α promoter: strong constitutive promoter for human elongation factor EF-1α
   3422..3442    +  protein_bind   attB1: mutant version of attB; core recombination site for the Gateway® BP reaction BP Clonase™
   3448..4656    +  CDS            PTEN (sequence withheld): PTEN_HUMAN - Also known as MMAC1, TEP1. Experimental evidence at protein level: Swiss-Prot protein existence level 1. [Isoform alpha]: Functional kinase, like isoform 1 it antagonizes the PI3K-AKT/PKB signaling pathway. Plays a role in mitochondrial energetic metabolism by promoting COX activity and ATP production, via collaboration with isoform 1 in increasing protein levels of PINK1. From Homo sapiens (Human).
   4661..4685    -  protein_bind   attB2: mutant version of attB; recombination site for the Gateway® BP reaction BP Clonase™
   4738..4779    +  CDS            V5 tag: epitope tag from simian virus 5
   4905..5367    +  misc_feature   IRES: internal ribosome entry site (IRES) of the encephalomyocarditis virus (EMCV)
   5381..5978    +  CDS            PuroR (fragment): puromycin N-acetyltransferase; pac from Streptomyces; confers resistance to puromycin
   5994..6582    +  misc_feature   WPRE: woodchuck hepatitis virus posttranscriptional regulatory element
   6590..6655    +  CDS            nef (fragment): NEF_HV1Z2 - Experimental evidence at protein level: Swiss-Prot protein existence level 1. Extracellular Nef protein targets CD4(+) T-lymphocytes for apoptosis by interacting with CXCR4 surface receptors. From Human immunodeficiency virus type 1 group M subtype D (isolate Z2/CDC-Z34) (HIV-1).
   6657..6890    +  LTR            3' LTR (ΔU3): self-inactivating 3' long terminal repeat (LTR) from HIV-1
   7095..7199    +  promoter       AmpR promoter: bla
   7200..8060    +  CDS            AmpR: β-lactamase; bla; confers resistance to ampicillin, carbenicillin, and related antibiotics
   8231..8819    +  rep_origin     ori: high-copy-number ColE1/pMB1/pBR322/pUC origin of replication
   9002..9056    +  CDS            lacI (fragment): lac repressor; lacI; The lac repressor binds to the lac operator to inhibit transcription in E. coli. This inhibition can be relieved by adding lactose or isopropyl-β-D-thiogalactopyranoside (IPTG).
   9062..9155    +  rep_origin     SV40 ori (fragment): SV40 origin of replication
   9180..9217    +  CDS            lacI (fragment): lac repressor; lacI; The lac repressor binds to the lac operator to inhibit transcription in E. coli. This inhibition can be relieved by adding lactose or isopropyl-β-D-thiogalactopyranoside (IPTG).
   9230..9251    +  protein_bind   CAP binding site: CAP binding activates transcription in the presence of cAMP. E. coli catabolite activator protein
   9266..9296    +  promoter       lac promoter: promoter for the E. coli lac operon
   9304..9320    +  protein_bind   lac operator: The lac repressor binds to the lac operator to inhibit transcription in E. coli. This inhibition can be relieved by adding lactose or isopropyl-β-D-thiogalactopyranoside (IPTG). lac repressor encoded by lacI
   9354..9437    +  polyA_signal   SV40 poly(A) signal (fragment): SV40 polyadenylation signal
   9604..329     +  CDS            nef (fragment) (across the origin): NEF_HV1BR - Experimental evidence at protein level: Swiss-Prot protein existence level 1. Extracellular Nef protein targets CD4(+) T-lymphocytes for apoptosis by interacting with CXCR4 surface receptors (PubMed:14990729). From Human immunodeficiency virus type 1 group M subtype B (isolate BRU/LAI) (HIV-1).
>Addgene plasmid #116631 | pHAGE-PTEN-R130Q | addgene full sequence | sequence record 252773 | Addgene NGS Result
TGGAAGGGCTAATTCACTCCCAAAGAAGACAAGATATCCTTGATCTGTGGATCTACCACACACAAGGCTA
CTTCCCTGATTAGCAGAACTACACACCAGGGCCAGGGGTCAGATATCCACTGACCTTTGGATGGTGCTAC
AAGCTAGTACCAGTTGAGCCAGATAAGGTAGAAGAGGCCAATAAAGGAGAGAACACCAGCTTGTTACACC
CTGTGAGCCTGCATGGGATGGATGACCCGGAGAGAGAAGTGTTAGAGTGGAGGTTTGACAGCCGCCTAGC
ATTTCATCACGTGGCCCGAGAGCTGCATCCGGAGTACTTCAAGAACTGCTGATATCGAGCTTGCTACAAG
GGACTTTCCGCTGGGGACTTTCCAGGGAGGCGTGGCCTGGGCGGGACTGGGGAGTGGCGAGCCCTCAGAT
CCTGCATATAAGCAGCTGCTTTTTGCCTGTACTGGGTCTCTCTGGTTAGACCAGATCTGAGCCTGGGAGC
TCTCTGGCTAACTAGGGAACCCACTGCTTAAGCCTCAATAAAGCTTGCCTTGAGTGCTTCAAGTAGTGTG
TGCCCGTCTGTTGTGTGACTCTGGTAACTAGAGATCCCTCAGACCCTTTTAGTCAGTGTGGAAAATCTCT
AGCAGTGGCGCCCGAACAGGGACTTGAAAGCGAAAGGGAAACCAGAGGAGCTCTCTCGACGCAGGACTCG
GCTTGCTGAAGCGCGCACGGCAAGAGGCGAGGGGCGGCGACTGGTGAGTACGCCAAAAATTTTGACTAGC
GGAGGCTAGAAGGAGAGAGATGGGTGCGAGAGCGTCAGTATTAAGCGGGGGAGAATTAGATCGCGATGGG
AAAAAATTCGGTTAAGGCCAGGGGGAAAGAAAAAATATAAATTAAAACATATAGTATGGGCAAGCAGGGA
GCTAGAACGATTCGCAGTTAATCCTGGCCTGTTAGAAACATCAGAAGGCTGTAGACAAATACTGGGACAG
CTACAACCATCCCTTCAGACAGGATCAGAAGAACTTAGATCATTATATAATACAGTAGCAACCCTCTATT
GTGTGCATCAAAGGATAGAGATAAAAGACACCAAGGAAGCTTTAGACAAGATAGAGGAAGAGCAAAACAA
AAGTAAGACCACCGCACAGCAAGCGGCCGGCCGCTGATCTTCAGACCTGGAGGAGGAGATATGAGGGACA
ATTGGAGAAGTGAATTATATAAATATAAAGTAGTAAAAATTGAACCATTAGGAGTAGCACCCACCAAGGC
AAAGAGAAGAGTGGTGCAGAGAGAAAAAAGAGCAGTGGGAATAGGAGCTTTGTTCCTTGGGTTCTTGGGA
GCAGCAGGAAGCACTATGGGCGCAGCGTCAATGACGCTGACGGTACAGGCCAGACAATTATTGTCTGGTA
TAGTGCAGCAGCAGAACAATTTGCTGAGGGCTATTGAGGCGCAACAGCATCTGTTGCAACTCACAGTCTG
GGGCATCAAGCAGCTCCAGGCAAGAATCCTGGCTGTGGAAAGATACCTAAAGGATCAACAGCTCCTGGGG
ATTTGGGGTTGCTCTGGAAAACTCATTTGCACCACTGCTGTGCCTTGGAATGCTAGTTGGAGTAATAAAT
CTCTGGAACAGATTTGGAATCACACGACCTGGATGGAGTGGGACAGAGAAATTAACAATTACACAAGCTT
AATACACTCCTTAATTGAAGAATCGCAAAACCAGCAAGAAAAGAATGAACAAGAATTATTGGAATTAGAT
AAATGGGCAAGTTTGTGGAATTGGTTTAACATAACAAATTGGCTGTGGTATATAAAATTATTCATAATGA
TAGTAGGAGGCTTGGTAGGTTTAAGAATAGTTTTTGCTGTACTTTCTATAGTGAATAGAGTTAGGCAGGG
ATATTCACCATTATCGTTTCAGACCCACCTCCCAACCCCGAGGGGACCCGACAGGCCCGAAGGAATAGAA
GAAGAAGGTGGAGAGAGAGACAGAGACAGATCCATTCGATTAGTGAACGGATCTCGACGGTATCGCCGAA
TTCACAAATGGCAGTATTCATCCACAATTTTAAAAGAAAAGGGGGGATTGGGGGGTACAGTGCAGGGGAA
AGAATAGTAGACATAATAGCAACAGACATACAAACTAAAGAATTACAAAAACAAATTACAAAAATTCAAA
ATTTTCGGGTTTATTACAGGGACAGCAGAGATCCAGTTTGGACTAGTCGTGAGGCTCCGGTGCCCGTCAG
TGGGCAGAGCGCACATCGCCCACAGTCCCCGAGAAGTTGGGGGGAGGGGTCGGCAATTGAACCGGTGCCT
AGAGAAGGTGGCGCGGGGTAAACTGGGAAAGTGATGTCGTGTACTGGCTCCGCCTTTTTCCCGAGGGTGG
GGGAGAACCGTATATAAGTGCAGTAGTCGCCGTGAACGTTCTTTTTCGCAACGGGTTTGCCGCCAGAACA
CAGGTAAGTGCCGTGTGTGGTTCCCGCGGGCCTGGCCTCTTTACGGGTTATGGCCCTTGCGTGCCTTGAA
TTACTTCCACCTGGCTGCAGTACGTGATTCTTGATCCCGAGCTTCGGGTTGGAAGTGGGTGGGAGAGTTC
GAGGCCTTGCGCTTAAGGAGCCCCTTCGCCTCGTGCTTGAGTTGAGGCCTGGCCTGGGCGCTGGGGCCGC
CGCGTGCGAATCTGGTGGCACCTTCGCGCCTGTCTCGCTGCTTTCGATAAGTCTCTAGCCATTTAAAATT
TTTGATGACCTGCTGCGACGCTTTTTTTCTGGCAAGATAGTCTTGTAAATGCGGGCCAAGATCTGCACAC
TGGTATTTCGGTTTTTGGGGCCGCGGGCGGCGACGGGGCCCGTGCGTCCCAGCGCACATGTTCGGCGAGG
CGGGGCCTGCGAGCGCGGCCACCGAGAATCGGACGGGGGTAGTCTCAAGCTGGCCGGCCTGCTCTGGTGC
CTGGCCTCGCGCCGCCGTGTATCGCCCCGCCCTGGGCGGCAAGGCTGGCCCGGTCGGCACCAGTTGCGTG
AGCGGAAAGATGGCCGCTTCCCGGCCCTGCTGCAGGGAGCTCAAAATGGAGGACGCGGCGCTCGGGAGAG
CGGGCGGGTGAGTCACCCACACAAAGGAAAAGGGCCTTTCCGTCCTCAGCCGTCGCTTCATGTGACTCCA
CGGAGTACCGGGCGCCGTCCAGGCACCTCGATTAGTTCTCGAGCTTTTGGAGTACGTCGTCTTTAGGTTG
GGGGGAGGGGTTTTATGCGATGGAGTTTCCCCACACTGAGTGGGTGGAGACTGAAGTTAGGCCAGCTTGG
CACTTGATGTAATTCTCCTTGGAATTTGCCCTTTTTGAGTTTGGATCTTGGTTCATTCTCAAGCCTCAGA
CAGTGGTTCAAAGTTTTTTTCTTCCATTTCAGGTGTCGTGAAGCGGCCCTGCAGATATCAACAAGTTTGT
ACAAAAAAGCAGGCACC
[1209 nt withheld, positions 3448-4656]
TAGAACCCAGCTTTCTTGTACAAAGTGGTTGATATCCAGCACAGTGGCGGCCGCTCGAGTCTAGAGGGCC
CGCGGTTCGAAGGTAAGCCTATCCCTAACCCTCTCCTCGGTCTCGATTCTACGCGTACCGGTTAGTAATG
AGATCCCTCCCCCCCCCCTAACGTTACTGGCCGAAGCCGCTTGGAATAAGGCCGGTGTGCGTTTGTCTAT
ATGTTATTTTCCACCATATTGCCGTCTTTTGGCAATGTGAGGGCCCGGAAACCTGGCCCTGTCTTCTTGA
CGAGCATTCCTAGGGGTCTTTCCCCTCTCGCCAAAGGAATGCAAGGTCTGTTGAATGTCGTGAAGGAAGC
AGTTCCTCTGGAAGCTTCTTGAAGACAAACAACGTCTGTAGCGACCCTTTGCAGGCAGCGGAACCCCCCA
CCTGGCGACAGGTGCCTCTGCGGCCAAAAGCCACGTGTATAAGATACACCTGCAAAGGCGGCACAACCCC
AGTGCCACGTTGTGAGTTGGATAGTTGTGGAAAGAGTCAAATGGCTCTCCTCAAGCGTATTCAACAAGGG
GCTGAAGGATGCCCAGAAGGTACCCCATTGTATGGGATCTGATCTGGGGCCTCGGTGCACATGCTTTACA
TGTGTTTAGTCGAGGTTAAAAAAACGTCTAGGCCCCCCGAACCACGGGGACGTGGTTTTCCTTTGAAAAA
CACGATGATAATATGGCCACACATATGACCGAGTACAAGCCCACGGTGCGCCTCGCCACCCGCGACGACG
TCCCCAGGGCCGTACGCACCCTCGCCGCCGCGTTCGCCGACTACCCCGCCACGCGCCACACCGTCGATCC
GGACCGCCACATCGAGCGGGTCACCGAGCTGCAAGAACTCTTCCTCACGCGCGTCGGGCTCGACATCGGC
AAGGTGTGGGTCGCGGACGACGGCGCCGCGGTGGCGGTCTGGACCACGCCGGAGAGCGTCGAAGCGGGGG
CGGTGTTCGCCGAGATCGGCCCGCGCATGGCCGAGTTGAGCGGTTCCCGGCTGGCCGCGCAGCAACAGAT
GGAAGGCCTCCTGGCGCCGCACCGGCCCAAGGAGCCCGCGTGGTTCCTGGCCACCGTCGGCGTCTCGCCC
GACCACCAGGGCAAGGGTCTGGGCAGCGCCGTCGTGCTCCCCGGAGTGGAGGCGGCCGAGCGCGCCGGGG
TGCCCGCCTTCCTGGAGACCTCCGCGCCCCGCAACCTCCCCTTCTACGAGCGGCTCGGCTTCACCGTCAC
CGCCGACGTCGAGGTGCCCGAAGGACCGCGCACCTGGTGCATGACCCGCAAGCCCGGTGCCTAAATCGAT
AGATCCTAATCAACCTCTGGATTACAAAATTTGTGAAAGATTGACTGGTATTCTTAACTATGTTGCTCCT
TTTACGCTATGTGGATACGCTGCTTTAATGCCTTTGTATCATGCTATTGCTTCCCGTATGGCTTTCATTT
TCTCCTCCTTGTATAAATCCTGGTTGCTGTCTCTTTATGAGGAGTTGTGGCCCGTTGTCAGGCAACGTGG
CGTGGTGTGCACTGTGTTTGCTGACGCAACCCCCACTGGTTGGGGCATTGCCACCACCTGTCAGCTCCTT
TCCGGGACTTTCGCTTTCCCCCTCCCTATTGCCACGGCGGAACTCATCGCCGCCTGCCTTGCCCGCTGCT
GGACAGGGGCTCGGCTGTTGGGCACTGACAATTCCGTGGTGTTGTCGGGGAAATCATCGTCCTTTCCTTG
GCTGCTCGCCTGTGTTGCCACCTGGATTCTGCGCGGGACGTCCTTCTGCTACGTCCCTTCGGCCCTCAAT
CCAGCGGACCTTCCTTCCCGCGGCCTGCTGCCGGCTCTGCGGCCTCTTCCGCGTCTTCGCCTTCGCCCTC
AGACGAGTCGGATCTCCCTTTGGGCCGCCTCCCCGCCTGAGATCCTTTAAGACCAATGACTTACAAGGCA
GCTGTAGATCTTAGCCACTTTTTAAAAGAAAAGGGGGGACTGGAAGGGCTAATTCACTCCCAACGAAGAC
AAGATCTGCTTTTTGCTTGTACTGGGTCTCTCTGGTTAGACCAGATCTGAGCCTGGGAGCTCTCTGGCTA
ACTAGGGAACCCACTGCTTAAGCCTCAATAAAGCTTGCCTTGAGTGCTTCAAGTAGTGTGTGCCCGTCTG
TTGTGTGACTCTGGTAACTAGAGATCCCTCAGACCCTTTTAGTCAGTGTGGAAAATCTCTAGCAGTAGTA
GTTCATGTCATCTTATTATTCAGTATTTATAACTTGCAAAGAAATGAATATCAGAGAGTGAGAGGCCCGG
GTTAATTAAGGAAAGGGCTAGATCATTCTTGAAGACGAAAGGGCCTCGTGATACGCCTATTTTTATAGGT
TAATGTCATGATAATAATGGTTTCTTAGACGTCAGGTGGCACTTTTCGGGGAAATGTGCGCGGAACCCCT
ATTTGTTTATTTTTCTAAATACATTCAAATATGTATCCGCTCATGAGACAATAACCCTGATAAATGCTTC
AATAATATTGAAAAAGGAAGAGTATGAGTATTCAACATTTCCGTGTCGCCCTTATTCCCTTTTTTGCGGC
ATTTTGCCTTCCTGTTTTTGCTCACCCAGAAACGCTGGTGAAAGTAAAAGATGCTGAAGATCAGTTGGGT
GCACGAGTGGGTTACATCGAACTGGATCTCAACAGCGGTAAGATCCTTGAGAGTTTTCGCCCCGAAGAAC
GTTTTCCAATGATGAGCACTTTTAAAGTTCTGCTATGTGGCGCGGTATTATCCCGTGTTGACGCCGGGCA
AGAGCAACTCGGTCGCCGCATACACTATTCTCAGAATGACTTGGTTGAGTACTCACCAGTCACAGAAAAG
CATCTTACGGATGGCATGACAGTAAGAGAATTATGCAGTGCTGCCATAACCATGAGTGATAACACTGCGG
CCAACTTACTTCTGACAACGATCGGAGGACCGAAGGAGCTAACCGCTTTTTTGCACAACATGGGGGATCA
TGTAACTCGCCTTGATCGTTGGGAACCGGAGCTGAATGAAGCCATACCAAACGACGAGCGTGACACCACG
ATGCCTGTAGCAATGGCAACAACGTTGCGCAAACTATTAACTGGCGAACTACTTACTCTAGCTTCCCGGC
AACAATTAATAGACTGGATGGAGGCGGATAAAGTTGCAGGACCACTTCTGCGCTCGGCCCTTCCGGCTGG
CTGGTTTATTGCTGATAAATCTGGAGCCGGTGAGCGTGGGTCTCGCGGTATCATTGCAGCACTGGGGCCA
GATGGTAAGCCCTCCCGTATCGTAGTTATCTACACGACGGGGAGTCAGGCAACTATGGATGAACGAAATA
GACAGATCGCTGAGATAGGTGCCTCACTGATTAAGCATTGGTAACTGTCAGACCAAGTTTACTCATATAT
ACTTTAGATTGATTTAAAACTTCATTTTTAATTTAAAAGGATCTAGGTGAAGATCCTTTTTGATAATCTC
ATGACCAAAATCCCTTAACGTGAGTTTTCGTTCCACTGAGCGTCAGACCCCGTAGAAAAGATCAAAGGAT
CTTCTTGAGATCCTTTTTTTCTGCGCGTAATCTGCTGCTTGCAAACAAAAAAACCACCGCTACCAGCGGT
GGTTTGTTTGCCGGATCAAGAGCTACCAACTCTTTTTCCGAAGGTAACTGGCTTCAGCAGAGCGCAGATA
CCAAATACTGTTCTTCTAGTGTAGCCGTAGTTAGGCCACCACTTCAAGAACTCTGTAGCACCGCCTACAT
ACCTCGCTCTGCTAATCCTGTTACCAGTGGCTGCTGCCAGTGGCGATAAGTCGTGTCTTACCGGGTTGGA
CTCAAGACGATAGTTACCGGATAAGGCGCAGCGGTCGGGCTGAACGGGGGGTTCGTGCACACAGCCCAGC
TTGGAGCGAACGACCTACACCGAACTGAGATACCTACAGCGTGAGCTATGAGAAAGCGCCACGCTTCCCG
AAGGGAGAAAGGCGGACAGGTATCCGGTAAGCGGCAGGGTCGGAACAGGAGAGCGCACGAGGGAGCTTCC
AGGGGGAAACGCCTGGTATCTTTATAGTCCTGTCGGGTTTCGCCACCTCTGACTTGAGCGTCGATTTTTG
TGATGCTCGTCAGGGGGGCGGAGCCTATGGAAAAACGCCAGCAACGCGGCCTTTTTACGGTTCCTGGCCT
TTTGCTGGCCTTTTGCTCACATGTTCTTTCCTGCGTTATCCCCTGATTCTGTGGATAACCGTATTACCGC
CTTTGAGTGAGCTGATACCGCTCGCCGCAGCCGAACGACCGAGCGCAGCGAGTCAGTGAGCGAGGAAGCG
GAAGAGCGCCCAATACGCAAACCGCCTCTCCCCGCGCGTTGGCCGATTCATTAATGCAGCAAGCTCATGG
CTGACTAATTTTTTTTATTTATGCAGAGGCCGAGGCCGCCTCGGCCTCTGAGCTATTCCAGAAGTAGTGA
GGAGGCTTTTTTGGAGGCCTAGGCTTTTGCAAAAAGCTCCCCGTGGCACGACAGGTTTCCCGACTGGAAA
GCGGGCAGTGAGCGCAACGCAATTAATGTGAGTTAGCTCACTCATTAGGCACCCCAGGCTTTACACTTTA
TGCTTCCGGCTCGTATGTTGTGTGGAATTGTGAGCGGATAACAATTTCACACAGGAAACAGCTATGACAT
GATTACGAATTTCACAAATAAAGCATTTTTTTCACTGCATTCTAGTTGTGGTTTGTCCAAACTCATCAAT
GTATCTTATCATGTCTGGATCAACTGGATAACTCAAGCTAACCAAAATCATCCCAAACTTCCCACCCCAT
ACCCTATTACCACTGCCAATTACCTGTGGTTTCATTTACTCTAAACCTGTGATTCCTCTGAATTATTTTC
ATTTTAAAGAAATTGTATTTGTTAAATATGTACTACAAACTTAGTAGT
